>Addgene plasmid #46268 | pEGFPC1/GgVcl 1-851 (Vh) | depositor full sequence | sequence record 65153 | pEGFPC1/GgVcl 1-851 (Vh) sequence 7316 bps
TAGTTATTAATAGTAATCAATTACGGGGTCATTAGTTCATAGCCCATATATGGAGTTCCGCGTTACATAA
CTTACGGTAAATGGCCCGCCTGGCTGACCGCCCAACGACCCCCGCCCATTGACGTCAATAATGACGTATG
TTCCCATAGTAACGCCAATAGGGACTTTCCATTGACGTCAATGGGTGGAGTATTTACGGTAAACTGCCCA
CTTGGCAGTACATCAAGTGTATCTTATGCCAAGTACGCCCCCTATTGACGTCAATGACGGTAAATGGCCC
GCCTGGCATTATGCCCAGTACATGACCTTATGGGACTTTCCTACTTGGCAGTACATCTACGTATTAGTCA
TCGCTATTACCATGGTGATGCGGTTTTGGCAGTACATCAATGGGCGTGGATAGCGGTTTGACTCACGGGG
ATTTCCAAGTCTCCACCCCATTGACGTCAATGGGAGTTTGTTTTGGCACCAAAATCAACGGGACTTTCCA
AAATGTCGTAACAACTCCGCCCCATTGACGCAAATGGGCGGTAGGCGTGTACGGTGGGAGGTCTATATAA
GCAGAGCTGGTTTAGTGAACCGTCAGATCCGCTAGCGCTACCGGTCGCCACCATGGTGAGCAAGGGCGAG
GAGCTGTTCACCGGGGTGGTGCCCATCCTGGTCGAGCTGGACGGCGACGTAAACGGCCACAAGTTCAGCG
TGTCCGGCGAGGGCGAGGGCGATGCCACCTACGGCAAGCTGACCCTGAAGTTCATCTGCACCACCGGCAA
GCTGCCCGTGCCCTGGCCCACCCTCGTGACCACCCTGACCTACGGCGTGCAGTGCTTCAGCCGCTACCCC
GACCACATGAAGCAGCACGACTTCTTCAAGTCCGCCATGCCCGAAGGCTACGTCCAGGAGCGCACCATCT
TCTTCAAGGACGACGGCAACTACAAGACCCGCGCCGAGGTGAAGTTCGAGGGCGACACCCTGGTGAACCG
CATCGAGCTGAAGGGCATCGACTTCAAGGAGGACGGCAACATCCTGGGGCACAAGCTGGAGTACAACTAC
AACAGCCACAACGTCTATATCATGGCCGACAAGCAGAAGAACGGCATCAAGGTGAACTTCAAGATCCGCC
ACAACATCGAGGACGGCAGCGTGCAGCTCGCCGACCACTACCAGCAGAACACCCCCATCGGCGACGGCCC
CGTGCTGCTGCCCGACAACCACTACCTGAGCACCCAGTCCGCCCTGAGCAAAGACCCCAACGAGAAGCGC
GATCACATGGTCCTGCTGGAGTTCGTGACCGCCGCCGGGATCACTCTCGGCATGGACGAGCTGTACAAGT
CCGGACTCAGATCTAGAGCTCAAGCTTCGAATTCCGGCCCCCCCTGCCCCGCCGCCCATATGATGCCCGT
CTTCCACACGCGCACCATCGAGAGCATCTTGGAGCCCGTGGCTCAGCAGATCTCCCACCTGGTCATCATG
CACGAGGAGGGGGAGGTAGACGGCAAGGCCATCCCGGACCTCACCGCCCCCGTGTCGGCCGTGCAGGCCG
CTGTCAGCAACCTGGTGCGGGTTGGAAAAGAAACTGTGCAGACAACAGAAGACCAGATCTTGAAAAGGGA
TATGCCACCAGCATTCATCAAAGTAGAGAATGCCTGCACCAAGCTCGTTCGAGCAGCCCAGATGCTGCAA
GCAGATCCTTATTCAGTACCAGCTCGTGACTACCTAATTGATGGATCAAGAGGCATCCTTTCTGGAACAT
CAGACTTACTTCTGACATTTGATGAAGCGGAGGTCCGTAAAATCATCCGTGTCTGCAAAGGAATATTGGA
ATATCTGACTGTGGCAGAAGTAGTAGAGACTATGGAGGATTTGGTGACATATACAAAGAATCTAGGGCCA
GGAATGACAAAGATGGCGAAAATGATCGATGAGAGACAACAGGAATTAACTCATCAGGAACATAGGGTTA
TGCTGGTGAACTCCATGAATACTGTGAAGGAGCTATTGCCTGTACTTATTTCAGCTATGAAGATCTTTGT
AACCACAAAAAACACTAAAAGCCAGGGAATAGAAGAGGCCTTGAAAAATCGCAATTTCACAGTAGAGAAA
ATGAGTGCTGAGATAAATGAAATAATCCGTGTATTACAACTCACTTCCTGGGATGAAGATGCCTGGGCCA
GCAAGGACACTGAAGCCATGAAAAGAGCTTTAGCCCTAATAGATTCAAAGATGAACCAGGCAAAAGGCTG
GCTGAGAGATCCAAACGCACCTCCAGGGGATGCTGGTGAGCAAGCAATAAGGCAGATCCTTGATGAAGCT
GGAAAAGCAGGAGAATTGTGTGCAGGCAAAGAACGCAGGGAGATTCTGGGAACATGCAAAACTTTGGGCC
AAATGACTGATCAACTTGCTGATCTCCGAGCTAGAGGACAGGGTGCTACACCGATGGCAATGCAGAAGGC
ACAGCAGGTGTCACAAGGCCTGGATTTGCTCACTGCAAAAGTGGAGAATGCAGCCCGGAAATTGGAGGCC
ATGACAAACTCTAAGCAGGCTATTGCAAAGAAGATTGATGCTGCTCAGAACTGGCTTGCGGATCCCAACG
GCGGAAGTGAAGGAGAAGAACACATTCGAGGAATTATGTCTGAAGCAAGGAAAGTTGCAGAATTGTGTGA
GGAGCCTAAAGAAAGAGATGATATCCTTCGCTCCTTGGGGGAAATCTCTGCTCTGACAGCTAAGCTGTCA
GATCTGCGACGACATGGGAAAGGCGACTCTCCTGAGGCCCGTGCATTGGCCAAGCAAATAGCTACATCAC
TTCAGAACTTACAGTCCAAAACAAACAGAGCTGTAGCAAATACTAGGCCAGTTAAAGCTGCTGTCCATTT
GGAGGGCAAGATTGAGCAAGCCCAGAGGTGGATAGATAATCCTACAGTTGATGATCGGGGAGTAGGCCAG
GCAGCAATTCGGGGTTTGGTTGCAGAAGGTCGTCGTCTAGCCAATGTCATGATGGGACCTTATCGTCAGG
ACCTGCTTGCCAAATGTGACCGTGTAGACCAGCTGGCTGCTCAGCTTGCTGACCTTGCAGCAAGAGGGGA
AGGAGAGTCTCCTCAGGCTAGGGCAATTGCTGCTCAGCTTCAGGACTCCCTGAAGGATCTCAAAGCACGG
ATGCAAGAAGCAATGACCCAGGAGGTGTCTGATGTTTTCAGTGACACTACAACCCCTATTAAGTTGTTAG
CAGTAGCAGCCACTGCTCCTTCTGATACTCCCAATAGAGAAGAGGTGTTTGAAGAAAGAGCAGCAAATTT
TGAAAACCATGCTGCTAGACTGGGAGCAACAGCAGAAAAAGCAGCTGCAGTTGGAACTGCTAATAAAACT
ACTGTGGAAGGCATTCAGGCAACAGTCAAATCTGCAAGGGAGCTTACACCACAGGTAGTATCGGCTGCTC
GAATCCTCCTGAGAAATCCTGGAAATCAAGCTGCTTATGAGCATTTTGAGACAATGAAAAACCAATGGAT
TGATAATGTAGAAAAGATGACAGGGCTGGTGGATGAGGCCATCGATACCAAGTCTCTGTTGGATGCATCA
GAAGAGGCTATTAAGAAGGATCTTGATAAATGCAAAGTTGCAATGGCCAATATGCAACCTCAGATGCTGG
TAGCTGGAGCCACCAGCATTGCTAGACGAGCGAACCGCATCCTGCTTGTGGCAAAACGGGAGGTTGAAAA
TTCAGAAGACCCTAAATTCAGGGAGGCTGTTAAAGCAGCTTCTGATGAGCTGAGCAAAACCATATCACCG
ATGGTAATGGATGCTAAAGCTGTAGCAGGAAATATCTCTGATCCTGGTTTGCAGAAGAGTTTCTTGGATT
CTGGATACAGGATTCTGGGAGCTGTGGCCAAAGTCAGAGAAGCCTTTCAGCCTCAGGAGCCAGACTTTCC
CCCTCCTCCTCCTGACCTAGAGCATTAACTCGAGTCGACGGTACCGCGGGCCCGGGATCCACCGGATCTA
GATAACTGATCATAATCAGCCATACCACATTTGTAGAGGTTTTACTTGCTTTAAAAAACCTCCCACACCT
CCCCCTGAACCTGAAACATAAAATGAATGCAATTGTTGTTGTTAACTTGTTTATTGCAGCTTATAATGGT
TACAAATAAAGCAATAGCATCACAAATTTCACAAATAAAGCATTTTTTTCACTGCATTCTAGTTGTGGTT
TGTCCAAACTCATCAATGTATCTTAACGCGTAAATTGTAAGCGTTAATATTTTGTTAAAATTCGCGTTAA
ATTTTTGTTAAATCAGCTCATTTTTTAACCAATAGGCCGAAATCGGCAAAATCCCTTATAAATCAAAAGA
ATAGACCGAGATAGGGT
[37 nt withheld, positions 4358-4394]
AAAGAACGTGGACTCCAACGTCAAAGG
[49 nt withheld, positions 4422-4470]
T
[91 nt withheld, positions 4472-4562]
G
[124 nt withheld, positions 4564-4687]
CAGGTGGCACTTTTCGGGGAAATGTGCGCGGAACCCCTATTTGTTTATTTTTCTAAATACATTCAAATAT
GTATCCGCTCATGAGACAATAACCCTGATAAATGCTTCAATAATATTGAAAAAGGAAGAGTCCTGAGGCG
GAAAGAACCAGCTGTGGAATGTGTGTCAGTTAGGGTGTGGAAAGTCCCCAGGCTCCCCAGCAGGCAGAAG
TATGCAAAGCATGCATCTCAATTAGTCAGCAACCAGGTGTGGAAAGTCCCCAGGCTCCCCAGCAGGCAGA
AGTATGCAAAGCATGCATCTCAATTAGTCAGCAACCATAGTCCCGCCCCTAACTCCGCCCATCCCGCCCC
TAACTCCGCCCAGTTCCGCCCATTCTCCGCCCCATGGCTGACTAATTTTTTTTATTTATGCAGAGGCCGA
GGCCGCCTCGGCCTCTGAGCTATTCCAGAAGTAGTGAGGAGGCTTTTTTGGAGGCCTAGGCTTTTGCAAA
GATCGATCAAGAGACAGGATGAGGATCGTTTCGCATGATTGAACAAGATGGATTGCACGCAGGTTCTCCG
GCCGCTTGGGTGGAGAGGCTATTCGGCTATGACTGGGCACAACAGACAATCGGCTGCTCTGATGCCGCCG
TGTTCCGGCTGTCAGCGCAGGGGCGCCCGGTTCTTTTTGTCAAGACCGACCTGTCCGGTGCCCTGAATGA
ACTGCAAGACGAGGCAGCGCGGCTATCGTGGCTGGCCACGACGGGCGTTCCTTGCGCAGCTGTGCTCGAC
GTTGTCACTGAAGCGGGAAGGGACTGGCTGCTATTGGGCGAAGTGCCGGGGCAGGATCTCCTGTCATCTC
ACCTTGCTCCTGCCGAGAAAGTATCCATCATGGCTGATGCAATGCGGCGGCTGCATACGCTTGATCCGGC
TACCTGCCCATTCGACCACCAAGCGAAACATCGCATCGAGCGAGCACGTACTCGGATGGAAGCCGGTCTT
GTCGATCAGGATGATCTGGACGAAGAGCATCAGGGGCTCGCGCCAGCCGAACTGTTCGCCAGGCTCAAGG
CGAGCATGCCCGACGGCGAGGATCTCGTCGTGACCCATGGCGATGCCTGCTTGCCGAATATCATGGTGGA
AAATGGCCGCTTTTCTGGATTCATCGACTGTGGCCGGCTGGGTGTGGCGGACCGCTATCAGGACATAGCG
TTGGCTACCCGTGATATTGCTGAAGAGCTTGGCGGCGAATGGGCTGACCGCTTCCTCGTGCTTTACGGTA
TCGCCGCTCCCGATTCGCAGCGCATCGCCTTCTATCGCCTTCTTGACGAGTTCTTCTGAGCGGGACTCTG
GGGTTCGAAATGACCGACCAAGCGACGCCCAACCTGCCATCACGAGATTTCGATTCCACCGCCGCCTTCT
ATGAAAGGTTGGGCTTCGGAATCGTTTTCCGGGACGCCGGCTGGATGATCCTCCAGCGCGGGGATCTCAT
GCTGGAGTTCTTCGCCCACCCTAGGGGGAGGCTAACTGAAACACGGAAGGAGACAATACCGGAAGGAACC
CGCGCTATGACGGCAATAAAAAGACAGAATAAAACGCACGGTGTTGGGTCGTTTGTTCATAAACGCGGGG
TTCGGTCCCAGGGCTGGCACTCTGTCGATACCCCACCGAGACCCCATTGGGGCCAATACGCCCGCGTTTC
TTCCTTTTCCCCACCCCACCCCCCAAGTTCGGGTGAAGGCCCAGGGCTCGCAGCCAACGTCGGGGCGGCA
GGCCCTGCCATAGCCTCAGGTTACTCATATATACTTTAGATTGATTTAAAACTTCATTTTTAATTTAAAA
GGATCTAGGTGAAGATCCTTTTTGATAATCTCATGACCAAAATCCCTTAACGTGAGTTTTCGTTCCACTG
AGCGTCAGACCCCGTAGAAAAGATCAAAGGATCTTCTTGAGATCCTTTTTTTCTGCGCGTAATCTGCTGC
TTGCAAACAAAAAAACCACCGCTACCAGCGGTGGTTTGTTTGCCGGATCAAGAGCTACCAACTCTTTTTC
CGAAGGTAACTGGCTTCAGCAGAGCGCAGATACCAAATACTGTCCTTCTAGTGTAGCCGTAGTTAGGCCA
CCACTTCAAGAACTCTGTAGCACCGCCTACATACCTCGCTCTGCTAATCCTGTTACCAGTGGCTGCTGCC
AGTGGCGATAAGTCGTGTCTTACCGGGTTGGACTCAAGACGATAGTTACCGGATAAGGCGCAGCGGTCGG
GCTGAACGGGGGGTTCGTGCACACAGCCCAGCTTGGAGCGAACGACCTACACCGAACTGAGATACCTACA
GCGTGAGCTATGAGAAAGCGCCACGCTTCCCGAAGGGAGAAAGGCGGACAGGTATCCGGTAAGCGGCAGG
GTCGGAACAGGAGAGCGCACGAGGGAGCTTCCAGGGGGAAACGCCTGGTATCTTTATAGTCCTGTCGGGT
TTCGCCACCTCTGACTTGAGCGTCGATTTTTGTGATGCTCGTCAGGGGGGCGGAGCCTATGGAAAAACGC
CAGCAACGCGGCCTTTTTACGGTTCCTGGCCTTTTGCTGGCCTTTTGCTCACATGTTCTTTCCTGCGTTA
TCCCCTGATTCTGTGGATAACCGTATTACCGCCATGCAT
Features (pLannotate 1.2.2; 16 found; start..end, strand, type, name):
      1..364     +  enhancer       CMV enhancer: human cytomegalovirus immediate early enhancer
    365..568     +  promoter       CMV promoter: human cytomegalovirus (CMV) immediate early promoter
    613..1329    +  CDS            EGFP: EGFP is a basic (constitutively fluorescent) green fluorescent protein published in 1996, derived from Aequorea victoria. It is reported to be a rapidly-maturing weak dimer with moderate acid sensitivity.
   1330..1364    +  misc_feature   MCS (fragment): multiple cloning site
   1393..3945    +  CDS            Vcl (fragment): VINC_MOUSE - Experimental evidence at protein level: Swiss-Prot protein existence level 1. Actin filament (F-actin)-binding protein involved in cell- matrix adhesion and cell-cell adhesion. Regulates cell-surface E- cadherin expression and potentiates mechanosensing by the E-cadherin complex. May also play important roles in cell morphology and locomotion (By similarity). From Mus musculus (Mouse).
   3953..3980    +  misc_feature   MCS (fragment): multiple cloning site
   3997..4081    +  CDS            large T antigen (fragment): large T antigen from SV40 (simian virus 40)
   4104..4225    +  polyA_signal   SV40 poly(A) signal: SV40 polyadenylation signal
   4259..4687    -  rep_origin     f1 ori (sequence partly withheld): f1 bacteriophage origin of replication; arrow indicates direction of (+) strand synthesis
   4714..4818    +  promoter       AmpR promoter: bla
   4820..5177    +  promoter       SV40 promoter: SV40 enhancer and early promoter
   5212..6006    +  CDS            NeoR/KanR: aminoglycoside phosphotransferase from Tn5; aph(3')-II (or nptII); confers resistance to neomycin, kanamycin, and G418 (Geneticin®)
   6027..6179    +  CDS            ble (fragment): BLE_KLEPN - Experimental evidence at protein level: Swiss-Prot protein existence level 1. Binding protein with a strong affinity to the bleomycin family of antibiotics. Binds to CL990; an antimitotic-antibiotic compound. From Klebsiella pneumoniae.
   6238..6285    +  polyA_signal   HSV TK poly(A) signal: herpes simplex virus thymidine kinase polyadenylation signal (Cole and Stacy, 1985)
   6376..6392    -  polyA_signal   bGH poly(A) signal (fragment): bovine growth hormone polyadenylation signal
   6614..7202    +  rep_origin     ori: high-copy-number ColE1/pMB1/pBR322/pUC origin of replication
