[The description below was written by a language model from this plasmid's Addgene catalogue record and pLannotate feature annotations shown in this document.]
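Description:
pEGFPC1/GgVcl 1-851 (Vh) is a 7.3 kb mammalian expression plasmid built on the pEGFP-C1 backbone. It encodes the chicken (Gallus gallus) vinculin head domain, residues 1-851 (Vh), fused to the C-terminus of EGFP. The human cytomegalovirus immediate-early enhancer and promoter drive the EGFP open reading frame. This continues through a short remnant of the multiple cloning site into the roughly 2.55 kb vinculin fragment, and the transcript is terminated by the SV40 polyadenylation signal. The automated annotation labels the insert by similarity to mouse vinculin, but the catalogue record identifies it as the chicken cDNA.

The insert was moved as an NdeI-XhoI fragment from a pET15b bacterial expression construct into a derivative of the full-length EGFP-vinculin plasmid. That derivative had been re-engineered by site-directed mutagenesis. The NdeI site in the CMV region and the upstream XhoI site were removed, a new NdeI site was placed just before the vinculin start codon, and an XhoI site replaced a PstI site 3' of the cDNA. Both cloning sites remain intact, which allows easy exchange of vinculin variants.

The plasmid replicates in E. coli from a high-copy pUC-type origin and also carries an f1 origin. A single Tn5 NeoR/KanR gene sits behind tandem bacterial (bla) and SV40 early promoters and is followed by the HSV TK poly(A) signal. It gives kanamycin resistance in bacteria and G418 selection in mammalian cells. Short annotated fragments of ble, large T antigen and bGH poly(A) appear to be backbone remnants rather than functional elements.

The associated publication concerns a conformational switch in vinculin and talin-vinculin complexes at focal adhesions. This suggests the construct is used for live fluorescence imaging of the tail-less head domain in transfected cells.
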