Addgene plasmid #46268: pEGFPC1/GgVcl 1-851 (Vh)
Depositing lab: Susan Craig. Depositing organization: Johns Hopkins University and School of Medicine. Publication: A conformational switch in vinculin drives formation and dynamics of a talin-vinculin complex at focal adhesions. Cohen DM, Kutscher B, Chen H, Murphy DB, Craig SW. J Biol Chem. 2006 Jun 9;281(23):16006-15. Epub 2006 Apr 10. 10.1074/jbc.M600738200 PubMed 16608855.
Backbone
  Vector backbone: pEGFP-C1
  Backbone manufacturer: Clonetech
  Backbone size w/o insert (bp): 4700
  Total vector size (bp): 7316
  Modifications to backbone: vector modified to contain unique Nde, Xho sites.
  Vector type: Mammalian Expression
  Selectable markers: Neomycin (select with G418)
Growth in bacteria
  Bacterial resistance: Kanamycin, 50 μg/mL
  Growth temperature: 37°C
  Growth strain: DH5alpha
  Copy number: Unknown
Gene/Insert
  Gene/Insert name: Vcl 1-851 (alt names: Vinculin; Vcl)
  Species: G. gallus (chicken)
  Insert size (bp): 2550
  Mutation: 1-851 (Vh) head domain
  GenBank ID: NM_205441.1
  Entrez Gene: VCL (a.k.a. VINC1)
  Promoter: CMV
  Tag / fusion protein: EGFP (N terminal on backbone)
  Cloning method: Restriction Enzyme; 5′ cloning site NdeI (not destroyed); 3′ cloning site Xho1 (not destroyed)
  Sequencing primers: 5′ EGFP-C; 3′ CMV
Terms and licenses: Academic/Nonprofit Terms; Industry Terms: Not Available to Industry
Depositor comments: Nde-Xho fragment from pET15b/Vh1-851 (Addgene plasmid 46172) was subcloned into EGFP/V1-1066 (Addgene plasmid 46265) vector modified to contain unique Nde, Xho sites. Modifications were made by QuikChange PCR to facilitate cloning of cDNAs previously in the pET15b vector. The NdeI site present in the cytomegalovirus promoter region was removed (mutating adenine 234 to thymine), and a new NdeI site was introduced into the multiple cloning site immediately before the vinculin start codon. Additionally, the 5-XhoI site was removed (mutating cytosine 1345 to adenine), and a 3-XhoI site was introduced 3' to the vinculin cDNA in lieu of a PstI site.
How to cite: pEGFPC1/GgVcl 1-851 (Vh) was a gift from Susan Craig (Addgene plasmid # 46268 ; http://n2t.net/addgene:46268 ; RRID:Addgene_46268)
