>Addgene plasmid #46268 | pEGFPC1/GgVcl 1-851 (Vh) | addgene partial sequence | sequence record 66873 | EGFP-C 5'-CATGGTCCTGCTGGAGTTCGTG-3'
GACGAGCTGTACAAGTCCGGACTCAGATCTAGAGCTCAAGCTTCGAATTCCGGCCCCCCCTGCCCCGCCG
CCCATATGATGCCCGTCTTCCACACGCGCACCATCGAGAGCATCTTGGAGCCCGTGGCTCAGCAGATCTC
CCACCTGGTCATCATGCACGAGGAGGGGGAGGTAGACGGCAAGGCCATCCCGGACCTCACCGCCCCCGTG
TCGGCCGTGCAGGCCGCTGTCAGCAACCTGGTGCGGGTTGGAAAAGAAACTGTGCAGACAACAGAAGACC
AGATCTTGAAAAGGGATATGCCACCAGCATTCATCAAAGTAGAGAATGCCTGCACCAAGCTCGTTCGAGC
AGCCCAGATGCTGCAAGCAGATCCTTATTCAGTACCAGCTCGTGACTACCTAATTGATGGATCAAGAGGC
ATCCTTTCTGGAACATCAGACTTACTTCTGACATTTGATGAAGCGGAGGTCCGTAAAATCATCCGTGTCT
GCAAAGGAATATTGGAATATCTGACTGTGGCAGAAGTAGTAGAGACTATGGAGGATTTGGTGACATATAC
AAAGAATCTAGGGCCAGGAATGACAAAGATGGCGAAAATGATCGATGAGAGACAACAGGAATTAACTCAT
CAGGAACATAGGGTTATGCTGGTGAACTCCATGAATACTGTGAAGGAGCTATTGCCTGTACTTATTTCAG
CTATGAAGATCTTTGTAACCACAAAAAACACTAAAAGCCAGGGAATAGAAGAGGCCTTGAAAAATCGCAA
TTTCACAGTAGAGAAAATGAGTGCTGAGATAAATGAAATAATCCGTGTATTACAACTCACTTCCTGGGAT
GAAGATGCCTGGGCCAGCAAGGACACTGAAGCCATGAAAAGAGCTTTAGCCCTAATAGAT
