>Addgene plasmid #46268 | pEGFPC1/GgVcl 1-851 (Vh) | addgene partial sequence | sequence record 66874 | SV40pA-R 5'-GAAATTTGTGATGCTATTGC-3'
AGCTGCAATAAACAAGTTAACAACAACAATTGCATTCATTTTATGTTTCAGGTTCAGGGGGAGGTGTGGG
AGGTTTTTTAAAGCAAGTAAAACCTCTACAAATGTGGTATGGCTGATTATGATCAGTTATCTAGATCCGG
TGGATCCCGGGCCCGCGGTACCGTCGACTCGAGTTAATGCTCTAGGTCAGGAGGAGGAGGGGGAAAGTCT
GGCTCCTGAGGCTGAAAGGCTTCTCTGACTTTGGCCACAGCTCCCAGAATCCTGTATCCAGAATCCAAGA
AACTCTTCTGCAAACCAGGATCAGAGATATTTCCTGCTACAGCTTTAGCATCCATTACCATCGGTGATAT
GGTTTTGCTCAGCTCATCAGAAGCTGCTTTAACAGCCTCCCTGAATTTAGGGTCTTCTGAATTTTCAACC
TCCCGTTTTGCCACAAGCAGGATGCGGTTCGCTCGTCTAGCAATGCTGGTGGCTCCAGCTACCAGCATCT
GAGGTTGCATATTGGCCATTGCAACTTTGCATTTATCAAGATCCTTCTTAATAGCCTCTTCTGATGCATC
CAACAGAGACTTGGTATCGATGGCCTCATCCACCAGCCCTGTCATCTTTTCTACATTATCAATCCATTGG
TTTTTCATTGTCTCAAAATGCTCATAAGCAGCTTGATTTCCAGGATTTCTCAGGAGGATTCGAGCAGCCG
ATACTACCTGTGGTGTAAGCTCCCTTGCAGATTTGACTGTTGCCTGAATGCCTTCCACAGTAGTTTTATT
AGCAGTTCCAACTGCAGCTGCTTTTTCTGCTGTTGCTCCCAGTCTAGCAGCATGGTTTTCAAAATTTGCT
GCTCTTTCTTCAA
